Addgene plasmid #153367: lvl0 OCSp
Purpose: Agrobacterium promoter for plant expression
Depositing lab: Naomi Nakayama. Depositing organization: University of Edinburgh. Publication: Mobius Assembly for Plant Systems highlights promoter-terminator interaction in gene regulation. Andreou , Andreas I., Nirkko, Jessica , Ochoa-Villarreal, Marisol , Nakayama, Naomi. bioRxiv, March 31, 2021 10.1101/2021.03.31.437819.
Backbone
  Vector backbone: mUAV
  Backbone size w/o insert (bp): 2053
  Vector type: Plant Expression
Growth in bacteria
  Bacterial resistance: Chloramphenicol, 25 μg/mL
  Growth temperature: 37°C
  Growth strain: DH5alpha
  Copy number: High Copy
Gene/Insert
  Gene/Insert name: OCS promoter
  Species: Other
  Insert size (bp): 368
  Cloning method: Restriction Enzyme; 5′ cloning site AarI (destroyed during cloning); 3′ cloning site AarI (destroyed during cloning)
  Sequencing primers: 5′ tgccacctgacgtctaagaa; 3′ attaccgcctttgagtgagc
Terms and licenses: Academic/Nonprofit Terms; Industry Terms: Not Available to Industry
How to cite: lvl0 OCSp was a gift from Naomi Nakayama (Addgene plasmid # 153367 ; http://n2t.net/addgene:153367 ; RRID:Addgene_153367)
