[The description below was written by a language model from this plasmid's Addgene catalogue record and pLannotate feature annotations shown in this document.]
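Description:
lvl0 OCSp is a Level 0 part-storage plasmid from the Mobius Assembly for Plant Systems toolkit. It carries a 368 bp OCS promoter, described in the record as an Agrobacterium promoter for plant expression (OCS conventionally refers to the octopine synthase gene of the Agrobacterium T-DNA). The backbone is mUAV, a compact vector of about 2.05 kb, and the full construct is 2,421 nt. Although it is catalogued as a plant expression vector, the plasmid contains no plant selection marker, T-DNA borders or coding payload in the annotated features. It serves as a bacterial carrier for a single standardised regulatory part rather than as a vector that is delivered into plants directly.

Propagation in E. coli relies on a high-copy ColE1/pUC-type origin of replication. Selection is by chloramphenicol, through the cat gene (chloramphenicol acetyltransferase), which is driven by its native cat promoter and followed by the phage lambda t0 terminator. Two further bacterial terminators, a his operon terminator and a putative bacterial terminator, are annotated near the cloning region and probably insulate the stored part from read-through transcription.

The promoter was cloned through AarI sites, which were destroyed in the process, as expected for a Type IIS enzyme that cuts outside its recognition sequence. The automated feature table does not annotate the OCS promoter. It presumably lies in the unannotated stretch between the flanking terminators, across the sequence origin. The intended use is as a promoter module to be combined with coding sequences and terminators in higher-level assemblies, building plant transcription units such as those used to study promoter–terminator interactions in gene regulation.
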