Features (pLannotate 1.2.2; 6 found; start..end, strand, type, name):
      8..65      +  terminator     his operon terminator: This putative transcriptin terminator from the E. coli his operon has a 2-bp deletion introduced during synthesis. Its efficiency has not been determined.
    260..848     -  rep_origin     ori: high-copy-number ColE1/pMB1/pBR322/pUC origin of replication
   1031..1125    -  terminator     lambda t0 terminator: transcription terminator from phage lambda
   1149..1805    -  CDS            cat: CAT_ECOLX - Experimental evidence at protein level: Swiss-Prot protein existence level 1. This enzyme is an effector of chloramphenicol resistance in bacteria. From Escherichia coli. This protein is used as a marker in many commonly used cloning vectors, such as pACYC184.
   1806..1903    -  promoter       cat promoter: promoter of the E. coli cat gene encoding chloramphenicol acetyltransferase
   1989..2032    -  terminator     bacterial terminator: putative bacterial transcription terminator
>Addgene plasmid #153367 | lvl0 OCSp | addgene full sequence | sequence record 315410 | Addgene NGS Result
CCTGCAGTCCGGCAAAAAAGGGCAAGGTGTCACCACCCTGCCCTTTTTCTTTAAAACCGAAAAGATTACT
TCGCGTTATGCAGGCTTCCTCGCTCACTGACTCGCTGCGCTCGGTCGTTCGGCTGCGGCGAGCGGTATCA
GCTCACTCAAAGGCGGTAATACGGTTATCCACAGAATCAGGGGATAACGCAGGAAAGAACATGTGAGCAA
AAGGCCAGCAAAAGGCCAGGAACCGTAAAAAGGCCGCGTTGCTGGCGTTTTTCCACAGGCTCCGCCCCCC
TGACGAGCATCACAAAAATCGACGCTCAAGTCAGAGGTGGCGAAACCCGACAGGACTATAAAGATACCAG
GCGTTTCCCCCTGGAAGCTCCCTCGTGCGCTCTCCTGTTCCGACCCTGCCGCTTACCGGATACCTGTCCG
CCTTTCTCCCTTCGGGAAGCGTGGCGCTTTCTCATAGCTCACGCTGTAGGTATCTCAGTTCGGTGTAGGT
CGTTCGCTCCAAGCTGGGCTGTGTGCACGAACCCCCCGTTCAGCCCGACCGCTGCGCCTTATCCGGTAAC
TATCGTCTTGAGTCCAACCCGGTAAGACACGACTTATCGCCACTGGCAGCAGCCACTGGTAACAGGATTA
GCAGAGCGAGGTATGTAGGCGGTGCTACAGAGTTCTTGAAGTGGTGGCCTAACTACGGCTACACTAGAAG
AACAGTATTTGGTATCTGCGCTCTGCTGAAGCCAGTTACCTTCGGAAAAAGAGTTGGTAGCTCTTGATCC
GGCAAACAAACCACCGCTGGTAGCGGTGGTTTTTTTGTTTGCAAGCAGCAGATTACGCGCAGAAAAAAAG
GATCTCAAGAAGATCCTTTGATCTTTTCTACGGGGTCTGACGCTCAGTGGAACGAAAACTCACGTTAAGG
GATTTTGGTCATGAGATTATCAAAAAGGATCTTCACCTAGATCCTTTTAAATTAAAAATGAAGTTTTAAA
TCAATCTAAAGTATATATGAGTAAACTTGGTCTGACAGCTCGAGGCTTGGATTCTCACCAATAAAAAACG
CCCGGCGGCAACCGAGCGTTCTGAACAAATCCAGATGGAGTTCTGAGGTCATTACTGGATCTATCAACAG
GAGTCCAAGCGAGCTCGATATCAAATTACGCCCCGCCCTGCCACTCATCGCAGTACTGTTGTAATTCATT
AAGCATTCTGCCGACATGGAAGCCATCACAAACGGCATGATGAACCTGAATCGCCAGCGGCATCAGCACC
TTGTCGCCTTGCGTATAATATTTGCCCATGGTGAAAACGGGGGCGAAGAAGTTGTCCATATTGGCCACGT
TTAAATCAAAACTGGTGAAACTCACCCAGGGATTGGCTGAGACGAAAAACATATTCTCAATAAACCCTTT
AGGGAAATAGGCCAGGTTTTCACCGTAACACGCCACATCTTGCGAATATATGTGTAGAAACTGCCGGAAA
TCGTCGTGGTATTCACTCCAGAGCGATGAAAACGTTTCAGTTTGCTCATGGAAAACGGTGTAACAAGGGT
GAACACTATCCCATATCACCAGCTCACCGTCTTTCATTGCCATACGAAATTCCGGATGAGCATTCATCAG
GCGGGCAAGAATGTGAATAAAGGCCGGATAAAACTTGTGCTTATTTTTCTTTACGGTCTTTAAAAAGGCC
GTAATATCCAGCTGAACGGTCTGGTTATAGGTACATTGAGCAACTGACTGAAATGCCTCAAAATGTTCTT
TACGATGCCATTGGGATATATCAACGGTGGTATATCCAGTGATTTTTTTCTCCATTTTAGCTTCCTTAGC
TCCTGAAAATCTCGATAACTCAAAAAATACGCCCGGTAGTGATCTTATTTCATTATGGTGAAAGTTGGAA
CCTCTTACGTGCCCGATCAACTCGAGTGCCACCTGACGTCTAAGAAACCATTATTATCATGACATTAACC
TATAAAAATAGGCGTATCACGAGGCAGAATTTCAGATAAAAAAAATCCTTAGCTTTCGCTAAGGATGATT
TCTGGAATTCGGTCTCTGGAGCTGAAAGCGACGTTGGATGTTAACATCTACAAATTGCCTTTTCTTATCG
ACCATGTACGTAAGCGCTTACGTTTTTGGTGGACCCTTGAGGAAACTGGTAGCTGTTGTGGGCCTGTGCT
CTCAAGATGGATCATTAATTTCCACCTTCACCTACGATGGGGGGCATCGCACCGGTGAGTAATATTGTAC
GGCTAAGAGCGAATTTGGCCTGTAAGATCCTTTTTACCGACAACTCATCCACATTGATGGTAGGCAGAAA
GTTAAAGGATTATCGCAAGTCAATACTTGCCCATTCATTGATCTATTTAAAGGTGTGGCCTCAAGGATAA
TCGCCAAACCATTATATTTGCAATCTACCAAAATGTGAGAC
